Addgene plasmid #124056: MTK234_048
Purpose: Encodes the spCas9 mScarlet (site 3) gRNA expression cassette as a type 234 part to be used in the MTK system
Depositing lab: Hana El-Samad. Depositing organization: University of California, San Francisco (UCSF). Publication: A Toolkit for Rapid Modular Construction of Biological Circuits in Mammalian Cells. Fonseca JP, Bonny AR, Kumar GR, Ng AH, Town J, Wu QC, Aslankoohi E, Chen SY, Dods G, Harrigan P, Osimiri LC, Kistler AL, El-Samad H. ACS Synth Biol. 2019 Nov 15;8(11):2593-2606. doi: 10.1021/acssynbio.9b00322. Epub 2019 Nov 5. PubMed 31686495.
Backbone
  Vector backbone: MTK0_027
  Vector type: Mammalian Expression
Growth in bacteria
  Bacterial resistance: Chloramphenicol, 25 μg/mL
  Growth temperature: 37°C
  Growth strain: DH5alpha
  Copy number: Unknown
Gene/Insert
  Gene/Insert name: mScarlet sgRNA 3
  Cloning method: Restriction Enzyme; 5′ cloning site unknown (unknown if destroyed); 3′ cloning site unknown (unknown if destroyed)
Terms and licenses: Academic/Nonprofit Terms; Industry Terms: Not Available to Industry
Depositor comments: Type 234 parts are coupled promoter-coding sequence-terminator such as guide RNA cassettes, GFP dropouts in the MTK Please visit https://www.biorxiv.org/content/10.1101/506188v2 for BioRxiv preprint
How to cite: MTK234_048 was a gift from Hana El-Samad (Addgene plasmid # 124056 ; http://n2t.net/addgene:124056 ; RRID:Addgene_124056)
