[The description below was written by a language model from this plasmid's Addgene catalogue record and pLannotate feature annotations shown in this document.]
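Description:
MTK234_048 is a small (about 2.1 kb) part plasmid from the Mammalian Toolkit (MTK), a modular cloning system for building genetic circuits in mammalian cells. It is built on the MTK0_027 part-entry backbone and is catalogued as a mammalian expression vector, although in practice it serves as a bacterial storage vehicle for a reusable part rather than a finished expression construct. Propagation in E. coli relies on a high-copy ColE1/pUC-type origin, and selection is by chloramphenicol, conferred by the cat gene under its native cat promoter. A lambda t0 terminator lies just downstream of the end of the cat coding sequence.

The payload is a guide RNA expression cassette for Streptococcus pyogenes Cas9, with a spacer directed against the third of a set of target sites in the red fluorescent protein gene mScarlet. In MTK nomenclature it is a type 234 part, meaning that promoter, coding (here, transcribed) sequence and terminator are supplied together as a single coupled unit instead of as three separate parts. The feature table identifies the tracrRNA-derived scaffold portion of the sgRNA, and a loxP site is annotated upstream of it, though the record does not explain that site's role. The promoter driving the guide and its terminator are not annotated or named in the record, and the cloning sites are listed as unknown. The part is intended for assembly into higher-order MTK transcriptional units and multi-gene vectors, where it would be combined with a Cas9 source to cut or otherwise target mScarlet, for example in reporter knockout or circuit-testing experiments.
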