Features (pLannotate 1.2.2; 6 found; start..end, strand, type, name):
     34..622     +  rep_origin     ori: high-copy-number ColE1/pMB1/pBR322/pUC origin of replication
    931..964     +  protein_bind   loxP: Cre-mediated recombination occurs in the 8-bp core sequence (GCATACAT). Cre recombinase
   1090..1157    +  misc_RNA       tracrRNA (fragment): trans-activating CRISPR RNA for the Streptococcus pyogenes CRISPR/Cas9 system
   1182..1216    -  terminator     lambda t0 terminator: minimal transcription terminator from phage lambda (Scholtissek and Grosse, 1987)
   1290..1946    -  CDS            cat: CAT_ECOLX - Experimental evidence at protein level: Swiss-Prot protein existence level 1. This enzyme is an effector of chloramphenicol resistance in bacteria. From Escherichia coli. This protein is used as a marker in many commonly used cloning vectors, such as pACYC184.
   1947..2044    -  promoter       cat promoter: promoter of the E. coli cat gene encoding chloramphenicol acetyltransferase
>Addgene plasmid #124056 | MTK234_048 | addgene full sequence | sequence record 251970 | Addgene NGS Result
GTCAGACCCCGTAGAAAAGATCAAAGGATCTTCTTGAGATCCTTTTTTTCTGCGCGTAATCTGCTGCTTG
CAAACAAAAAAACCACCGCTACCAGCGGTGGTTTGTTTGCCGGATCAAGAGCTACCAACTCTTTTTCCGA
AGGTAACTGGCTTCAGCAGAGCGCAGATACCAAATACTGTTCTTCTAGTGTAGCCGTAGTTAGGCCACCA
CTTCAAGAACTCTGTAGCACCGCCTACATACCTCGCTCTGCTAATCCTGTTACCAGTGGCTGCTGCCAGT
GGCGATAAGTCGTGTCTTACCGGGTTGGACTCAAGACGATAGTTACCGGATAAGGCGCAGCGGTCGGGCT
GAACGGGGGGTTCGTGCACACAGCCCAGCTTGGAGCGAACGACCTACACCGAACTGAGATACCTACAGCG
TGAGCTATGAGAAAGCGCCACGCTTCCCGAAGGGAGAAAGGCGGACAGGTATCCGGTAAGCGGCAGGGTC
GGAACAGGAGAGCGCACGAGGGAGCTTCCAGGGGGAAACGCCTGGTATCTTTATAGTCCTGTCGGGTTTC
GCCACCTCTGACTTGAGCGTCGATTTTTGTGATGCTCGTCAGGGGGGCGGAGCCTATGGAAAAACGCCAG
CAACGCGGCCTTTTTACGGTTCCTGGCCTTTTGCTGGCCTTTTGCTCACATGTTCTTTCCTGCGTTATCC
CCTGATTCTGTGGATAACCGTAGTCGGTCTCAAACGGATCCGACGCGCCATCTCTAGGCCCGCGCCGGCC
CCCTCGCACGGACTTGTGGGAGAAGCTCGGCTACTCCCCTGCCCCGGTTAATTTGCATATAATATTTCCT
AGTAACTATAGAGGCTTAATGTGCGATAAAAGACAGATAATCTGTTCTTTTTAATACTAGCTACATTTTA
CATGATAGGCTTGGATTTCTATAACTTCGTATAGCATACATTATACGAAGTTATAAACAGCACAAAAGGA
AACTCACCCTAACTGTAAAGTAATTGTGTGTTTTGAGACTATAAGTATCCCTTGGAGAACCACCTTGTTT
GCCACAACGAAGATTATACCGGTTTAAGAGCTAAGCTGGAAACAGCATAGCAAGTTTAAATAAGGCTAGT
CCGTTATCAACTTGAAAAAGTGGCACCGAGTCGGTGCTTTTTTTGCTGTGAGACCAGACCAATAAAAAAC
GCCCGGCGGCAACCGAGCGTTCTGAACAAATCCAGATGGAGTTCTGAGGTCATTACTGGATCTATCAACA
GGAGTCCAAGCGAGCTCGATATCAAATTACGCCCCGCCCTGCCACTCATCGCAGTACTGTTGTAATTCAT
TAAGCATTCTGCCGACATGGAAGCCATCACAAACGGCATGATGAACCTGAATCGCCAGCGGCATCAGCAC
CTTGTCGCCTTGCGTATAATATTTGCCCATGGTGAAAACGGGGGCGAAGAAGTTGTCCATATTGGCCACG
TTTAAATCAAAACTGGTGAAACTCACCCAGGGATTGGCTGAAACGAAAAACATATTCTCAATAAACCCTT
TAGGGAAATAGGCCAGGTTTTCACCGTAACACGCCACATCTTGCGAATATATGTGTAGAAACTGCCGGAA
ATCGTCGTGGTATTCACTCCAGAGCGATGAAAACGTTTCAGTTTGCTCATGGAAAACGGTGTAACAAGGG
TGAACACTATCCCATATCACCAGCTCACCGTCTTTCATTGCCATACGAAATTCCGGATGAGCATTCATCA
GGCGGGCAAGAATGTGAATAAAGGCCGGATAAAACTTGTGCTTATTTTTCTTTACGGTCTTTAAAAAGGC
CGTAATATCCAGCTGAACGGTCTGGTTATAGGTACATTGAGCAACTGACTGAAATGCCTCAAAATGTTCT
TTACGATGCCATTGGGATATATCAACGGTGGTATATCCAGTGATTTTTTTCTCCATTTTAGCTTCCTTAG
CTCCTGAAAATCTCGATAACTCAAAAAATACGCCCGGTAGTGATCTTATTTCATTATGGTGAAAGTTGGA
ACCTCTTACGTGCCCGATCAATCATGACCAAAATCCCTTAACGTGAGTTTTCGTTCCACTGAGC
